>Addgene plasmid #147822 | pnEA-NpH-HsNot11_181-496_W | depositor full sequence | sequence record 290269 | Full Sequence
TTCTTGAAGACGAAAGGGCCTCGTGATACGCCTATTTTTATAGGTTAATGTCATGATAATAATGGTTTCT
TAGACGTCAGGTGGCACTTTTCGGGGAAATGTGCGCGGAACCCCTATTTGTTTATTTTTCTAAATACATT
CAAATATGTATCCGCTCATGAGACAATAACCCTGATAAATGCTTCAATAATATTGAAAAAGGAAGAGTAT
GAGTATTCAACATTTCCGTGTCGCCCTTATTCCCTTTTTTGCGGCATTTTGCCTTCCTGTTTTTGCTCAC
CCAGAAACGCTGGTGAAAGTAAAAGATGCTGAAGATCAGTTGGGTGCACGAGTGGGTTACATCGAACTGG
ATCTCAACAGCGGTAAGATCCTTGAGAGTTTTCGCCCCGAAGAACGTTTTCCAATGATGAGCACTTTTAA
AGTTCTGCTATGTGGCGCGGTATTATCCCGTGTTGACGCCGGGCAAGAGCAACTCGGTCGCCGCATACAC
TATTCTCAGAATGACTTGGTTGAGTACTCACCAGTCACAGAAAAGCATCTTACGGATGGCATGACAGTAA
GAGAATTATGCAGTGCTGCCATAACCATGAGTGATAACACTGCGGCCAACTTACTTCTGACAACGATCGG
AGGACCGAAGGAGCTAACCGCTTTTTTGCACAACATGGGGGATCATGTAACTCGCCTTGATCGTTGGGAA
CCGGAGCTGAATGAAGCCATACCAAACGACGAGCGTGACACCACGATGCCTGCAGCAATGGCAACAACGT
TGCGCAAACTATTAACTGGCGAACTACTTACTCTAGCTTCCCGGCAACAATTAATAGACTGGATGGAGGC
GGATAAAGTTGCAGGACCACTTCTGCGCTCGGCCCTTCCGGCTGGCTGGTTTATTGCTGATAAATCTGGA
GCCGGTGAGCGTGGGTCTCGCGGTATCATTGCAGCACTGGGGCCAGATGGTAAGCCCTCCCGTATCGTAG
TTATCTACACGACGGGGAGTCAGGCAACTATGGATGAACGAAATAGACAGATCGCTGAGATAGGTGCCTC
ACTGATTAAGCATTGGTAACTGTCAGACCAAGTTTACTCATATATACTTTAGATTGATTTAAAACTTCAT
TTTTAATTTAAAAGGATCTAGGTGAAGATCCTTTTTGATAATCTCATGACCAAAATCCCTTAACGTGAGT
TTTCGTTCCACTGAGCGTCAGACCCCGTAGAAAAGATCAAAGGATCTTCTTGAGATCCTTTTTTTCTGCG
CGTAATCTGCTGCTTGCAAACAAAAAAACCACCGCTACCAGCGGTGGTTTGTTTGCCGGATCAAGAGCTA
CCAACTCTTTTTCCGAAGGTAACTGGCTTCAGCAGAGCGCAGATACCAAATACTGTCCTTCTAGTGTAGC
CGTAGTTAGGCCACCACTTCAAGAACTCTGTAGCACCGCCTACATACCTCGCTCTGCTAATCCTGTTACC
AGTGGCTGCTGCCAGTGGCGATAAGTCGTGTCTTACCGGGTTGGACTCAAGACGATAGTTACCGGATAAG
GCGCAGCGGTCGGGCTGAACGGGGGGTTCGTGCACACAGCCCAGCTTGGAGCGAACGACCTACACCGAAC
TGAGATACCTACAGCGTGAGCTATGAGAAAGCGCCACGCTTCCCGAAGGGAGAAAGGCGGACAGGTATCC
GGTAAGCGGCAGGGTCGGAACAGGAGAGCGCACGAGGGAGCTTCCAGGGGGAAACGCCTGGTATCTTTAT
AGTCCTGTCGGGTTTCGCCACCTCTGACTTGAGCGTCGATTTTTGTGATGCTCGTCAGGGGGGCGGAGCC
TATGGAAAAACGCCAGCAACGCGGCCTTTTTACGGTTCCTGGCCTTTTGCTGGCCTTTTGCTCACATGTT
CTTTCCTGCGTTATCCCCTGATTCTGTGGATAACCGTATTACCGCCTTTGAGTGAGCTGATACCGCTCGC
CGCAGCCGAACGACCGAGCGCAGCGAGTCAGTGAGCGAGGAAGCGGAAGAGCGCCTGATGCGGTATTTTC
TCCTTACGCATCTGTGCGGTATTTCACACCGCATATATGGTGCACTCTCAGTACAATCTGCTCTGATGCC
GCATAGTTAAGCCAGTATACACTCCGCTATCGCTACGTGACTGGGTCATGGCTGCGCCCCGACACCCGCC
AACACCCGCTGACGCGCCCTGACGGGCTTGTCTGCTCCCGGCATCCGCTTACAGACAAGCTGTGACCGTC
TCCGGGAGCTGCATGTGTCAGAGGTTTTCACCGTCATCACCGAAACGCGCGAGGCAGCTGCGGTAAAGCT
CATCAGCGTGGTCGTGAAGCGATTCACAGATGTCTGCCTGTTCATCCGCGTCCAGCTCGTTGAGTTTCTC
CAGAAGCGTTAATGTCTGGCTTCTGATAAAGCGGGCCATGTTAAGGGCGGTTTTTTCCTGTTTGGTCACT
GATGCCTCCGTGTAAGGGGGATTTCTGTTCATGGGGGTAATGATACCGATGAAACGAGAGAGGATGCTCA
CGATACGGGTTACTGATGATGAACATGCCCGGTTACTGGAACGTTGTGAGGGTAAACAACTGGCGGTATG
GATGCGGCGGGACCAGAGAAAAATCACTCAGGGTCAATGCCAGCGCTTCGTTAATACAGATGTAGGTGTT
CCACAGGGTAGCCAGCAGCATCCTGCGATGCAGATCCGGAACATAATGGTGCAGGGCGCTGACTTCCGCG
TTTCCAGACTTTACGAAACACGGAAACCGAAGACCATTCATGTTGTTGCTCAGGTCGCAGACGTTTTGCA
GCAGCAGTCGCTTCACGTTCGCTCGCGTATCGGTGATTCATTCTGCTAACCAGTAAGGCAACCCCGCCAG
CCTAGCCGGGTCCTCAACGACAGGAGCACGATCATGCGCACCCGTGGCCAGGACCCAACGCTGCCCGAGA
TGCGCCGCGTGCGGCTGCTGGAGATGGCGGACGCGATGGATATGTTCTGCCAAGGGTTGGTTTGCGCATT
CACAGTTCTCCGCAAGAATTGATTGGCTCCAATTCTTGGAGTGGTGAATCCGTTAGCGAGGTGCCGCCGG
CTTCCATTCAGGTCGAGGTGGCCCGGCTCCATGCACCGCGACGCAACGCGGGGAGGCAGACAAGGTATAG
GGCGGCGCCTACAATCCATGCCAACCCGTTCCATGTGCTCGCCGAGGCGGCATAAATCGCCGTGACGATC
AGCGGTCCAGTGATCGAAGTTAGGCTGGTAAGAGCCGCGAGCGATCCTTGAAGCTGTCCCTGATGGTCGT
CATCTACCTGCCTGGACAGCATGGCCTGCAACGCGGGCATCCCGATGCCGCCGGAAGCGAGAAGAATCAT
AATGGGGAAGGCCATCCAGCCTCGCGTCGCGAACGCCAGCAAGACGTAGCCCAGCGCGTCGGCCGCCATG
CCGGCGATAATGGCCTGCTTCTCGCCGAAACGTTTGGTGGCGGGACCAGTGACGAAGGCTTGAGCGAGGG
CGTGCAAGATTCCGAATACCGCAAGCGACAGGCCGATCATCGTCGCGCTCCAGCGAAAGCGGTCCTCGCC
GAAAATGACCCAGAGCGCTGCCGGCACCTGTCCTACGAGTTGCATGATAAAGAAGACAGTCATAAGTGCG
GCGACGATAGTCATGCCCCGCGCCCACCGGAAGGAGCTGACTGGGTTGAAGGCTCTCAAGGGCATCGGTC
GAGATCCCGGTGCCTAATGAGTGAGCTAACTTACATTAATTGCGTTGCGCTCACTGCCCGCTTTCCAGTC
GGGAAACCTGTCGTGCCAGCTGCATTAATGAATCGGCCAACGCGCGGGGAGAGGCGGTTTGCGTATTGGG
CGCCAGGGTGGTTTTTCTTTTCACCAGTGAGACGGGCAACAGCTGATTGCCCTTCACCGCCTGGCCCTGA
GAGAGTTGCAGCAAGCGGTCCACGCTGGTTTGCCCCAGCAGGCGAAAATCCTGTTTGATGGTGGTTAACG
GCGGGATATAACATGAGCTGTCTTCGGTATCGTCGTATCCCACTACCGAGATATCCGCACCAACGCGCAG
CCCGGACTCGGTAATGGCGCGCATTGCGCCCAGCGCCATCTGATCGTTGGCAACCAGCATCGCAGTGGGA
ACGATGCCCTCATTCAGCATTTGCATGGTTTGTTGAAAACCGGACATGGCACTCCAGTCGCCTTCCCGTT
CCGCTATCGGCTGAATTTGATTGCGAGTGAGATATTTATGCCAGCCAGCCAGACGCAGACGCGCCGAGAC
AGAACTTAATGGGCCCGCTAACAGCGCGATTTGCTGGTGACCCAATGCGACCAGATGCTCCACGCCCAGT
CGCGTACCGTCTTCATGGGAGAAAATAATACTGTTGATGGGTGTCTGGTCAGAGACATCAAGAAATAACG
CCGGAACATTAGTGCAGGCAGCTTCCACAGCAATGGCATCCTGGTCATCCAGCGGATAGTTAATGATCAG
CCCACTGACGCGTTGCGCGAGAAGATTGTGCACCGCCGCTTTACAGGCTTCGACGCCGCTTCGTTCTACC
ATCGACACCACCACGCTGGCACCCAGTTGATCGGCGCGAGATTTAATCGCCGCGACAATTTGCGACGGCG
CGTGCAGGGCCAGACTGGAGGTGGCAACGCCAATCAGCAACGACTGTTTGCCCGCCAGTTGTTGTGCCAC
GCGGTTGGGAATGTAATTCAGCTCCGCCATCGCCGCTTCCACTTTTTCCCGCGTTTTCGCAGAAACGTGG
CTGGCCTGGTTCACCACGCGGGAAACGGTCTGATAAGAGACACCGGCATACTCTGCGACATCGTATAACG
TTACTGGTTTCACATTCACCACCCTGAATTGACTCTCTTCCGGGCGCTATCATGCCATACCGCGAAAGGT
TTTGCGCCATTCGATGGTGTCCGGGATCTCGACGCTCTCCCTTATGCGACTCCTGCATTAGGAAGCAGCC
CAGTAGTAGGTTGAGGCCGTTGAGCACCGCCGCCGCAAGGAATGGTGCATGCAAGGAGATGGCGCCCAAC
AGTCCCCCGGCCACGGGGCCTGCCACCATACCCACGCCGAAACAAGCGCTCATGAGCCCGAAGTGGCGAG
CCCGATCTTCCCCATCGGTGATGTCGGCGATATAGGCGCCAGCAACCGCACCTGTGGCGCCGGTGATGCC
GGCCACGATGCGTCCGGCGTAGAGGATCGAGATCTCGATCCCGCGAAATTAATACGACTCACTATAGGGG
AATTGTGAGCGGATAACAATTCCCCACTAGTAATAATTTTGTTTAACTTTAAGAAGGAGATATACCATGG
GCAGCAGCCATCATCATCATCATCACAGCAGCGGTACCGGCAGCGGCCTGGAAGTTCTGTTCCAGGGGCC
CCATATGCTCGAGCTTAAGCAATTGGGATCCGAAAAGTTTTTTCTTTCCCAGCTGATGCTGGCACCCCCA
CGGGAACTCTTCAAAAAGACGCCTCGCCAGATTGCACTGATGGACGTTGGAAACATGGGCCAGTCTGTGG
ACATTAGTGGGCTTCAGTTAGCCTTGGCCGAACGCCAATCTGAATTGCCAACGCAAAGCAAAGCGAGCTT
CCCCAGTATTCTCAGTGACCCAGACCCGGATTCTTCTAATTCTGGATTTGACAGCTCAGTTGCCTCTCAG
ATCACAGAAGCTTTAGTCAGCGGACCAAAGCCACCTATTGAAAGCCATTTTCGACCAGAGTTTATTCGTC
CACCGCCTCCACTCCACATTTGTGAGGATGAACTTGCTTGGCTAAACCCCACGGAGCCTGACCACGCGAT
CCAGTGGGATAAATCGATGTGTGTTAAGAATAGCACTGGTGTGGAGATCAAACGAATAATGGCCAAAGCC
TTCAAAAGCCCCTTATCCTCTCCCCAACAAACACAGCTACTTGGTGAGTTGGAAAAAGACCCCAAACTTG
TCTACCATATTGGCCTCACCCCAGCCAAACTTCCTGACCTTGTGGAAAACAACCCTTTAGTCGCTATAGA
AATGTTGCTGAAATTAATGCAGTCAAGCCAGATCACTGAGTATTTCTCTGTCCTGGTCAATATGGACATG
TCTTTACATTCAATGGAAGTTGTAAATCGACTAACTACAGCTGTTGATCTACCTCCTGAATTTATTCACC
TTTATATATCAAATTGCATCTCTACTTGTGAACAGATTAAGGATAAATATATGCAGAATCGGTTGGTGCG
TCTTGTGTGTGTGTTTCTCCAATCCTTGATCCGTAACAAAATTATTAATGTACAGGATTTGTTTATAGAA
GTGCAGGCATTCTGTATTGAATTCAGTAGGATACGAGAAGCTGCTGGTCTTTTCCGGTTGTTGAAGACAT
AATCTAGAGCTAGCCCTAGGAGATCCGGCTGCTAACAAAGCCCGAAAGGAAGCTGAGTTGGCTGCTGCCA
CCGCTGAGCAATAACTAGCATAACCCCTTGGGGCCTCTAAACGGGTCTTGAGGGGTTTTTTGCTGAAAGG
AGGAACTATATCCGGATATCCCGCAAGAGGCCCGGCAGTACCGGCATAACCAAGCCTATGCCTACAGCAT
CCAGGGTGACGGTGCCGAGGATGACGATGAGCGCATTGTTAGATTTCATACACGGTGCCTGACTGCGTTA
GCAATTTAACTGTGATAAACTACCGCATTAAAGCTTATCGATGATAAGCTGTCAAACATGAGAA
Features (pLannotate 1.2.2; 20 found; start..end, strand, type, name):
    104..208     +  promoter       AmpR promoter: bla
    209..1069    +  CDS            AmpR: β-lactamase; bla; confers resistance to ampicillin, carbenicillin, and related antibiotics
   1240..1828    +  rep_origin     ori: high-copy-number ColE1/pMB1/pBR322/pUC origin of replication
   2014..2156    -  misc_feature   bom: basis of mobility region from pBR322
   2258..2449    -  CDS            rop: Rop protein, which maintains plasmids at low copy number; rop
   2466..2846    +  CDS            YPB1_ECOLX: Protein predicted: Swiss-Prot protein existence level 4. From Escherichia coli.
   3088..3712    -  CDS            TcR (fragment): tetracycline efflux protein; tet; confers resistance to tetracycline
   3727..3748    -  protein_bind   CAP binding site: CAP binding activates transcription in the presence of cAMP. E. coli catabolite activator protein
   3761..4843    -  CDS            lacI: lac repressor; lacI; The lac repressor binds to the lac operator to inhibit transcription in E. coli. This inhibition can be relieved by adding lactose or isopropyl-β-D-thiogalactopyranoside (IPTG).
   4844..4921    -  promoter       lacI promoter: lacI
   4929..5208    -  CDS            TcR (fragment): tetracycline efflux protein; tet; confers resistance to tetracycline
   5230..5248    +  promoter       T7 promoter: promoter for bacteriophage T7 RNA polymerase
   5249..5273    +  protein_bind   lac operator: The lac repressor binds to the lac operator to inhibit transcription in E. coli. This inhibition can be relieved by adding lactose or isopropyl-β-D-thiogalactopyranoside (IPTG). lac repressor encoded by lacI
   5288..5310    +  RBS            RBS: efficient ribosome binding site from bacteriophage T7 gene 10 (Olins and Rangwala, 1989)
   5329..5345    +  CDS            capTEV™ (fragment): composite tag for in vivo biotinylation, TEV protease cleavage, and 6xHis tagging
   5422..6369    +  CDS            CNOT11 (fragment): CNO11_HUMAN - Also known as C2orf29. Experimental evidence at protein level: Swiss-Prot protein existence level 1. Component of the CCR4-NOT complex which is one of the major cellular mRNA deadenylases and is linked to various cellular processes including bulk mRNA degradation, miRNA-mediated repression, translational repression during translational initiation and general transcription regulation. Additional complex functions may be a consequence of its influence on mRNA expression. Is required for the association of CNOT10 with the CCR4-NOT complex. Seems not to be required for complex deaden
   6398..6447    +  CDS            SET1 (fragment): solubility-enhancement tag derived from T7 phage gene 10B
   6455..6502    +  terminator     T7 terminator: transcription terminator for bacteriophage T7 RNA polymerase
   6525..6629    -  CDS            TcR (fragment): tetracycline efflux protein; tet; confers resistance to tetracycline
   6677..6705    -  promoter       tet promoter: E. coli promoter for tetracycline efflux protein gene
