[The description below was written by a language model from this plasmid's Addgene catalogue record and pLannotate feature annotations shown in this document.]
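Description:
pnEA-NpH-HsNot11_181-496_W is a 6.7 kb bacterial expression plasmid for producing a fragment of human CNOT11 (also known as C2orf29), spanning residues 181–496, in E. coli. The catalogue lists the backbone as unknown, but the annotated features show a pET-like, pBR322-derived architecture. There is a ColE1/pMB1-type origin accompanied by the bom mobility region and the rop gene, which holds copy number down and fits the recorded low-copy status. Selection is through a β-lactamase gene, driven by its own promoter, that confers ampicillin resistance. Several short fragments of the tetracycline efflux gene and its promoter are scattered around the expression cassette. These appear to be non-functional remnants of the pBR322 ancestor rather than a usable marker.

The expression cassette consists of a T7 promoter followed directly by a lac operator, the phage T7 gene 10 ribosome binding site, the CNOT11 coding fragment and a T7 terminator. A plasmid-borne lacI gene with its own promoter supplies the repressor. Transcription therefore depends on a host that provides T7 RNA polymerase and can be induced with IPTG. Just upstream of the insert, a very short match to a composite His/TEV tag suggests an N-terminal affinity tag, probably polyhistidine, though the record does not spell out the tag or any cleavage site. A small downstream hit to a T7 gene 10-derived sequence lies between the insert and the terminator and is most likely vector sequence.

CNOT11 is a component of the CCR4-NOT deadenylase complex and is required for CNOT10 to associate with it. The stated purpose is only bacterial expression of this fragment, which would suit purification for biochemical or structural work. The depositor sequence may be theoretical rather than experimentally verified.
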