Addgene plasmid #147822: pnEA-NpH-HsNot11_181-496_W
Purpose: Bacterial Expression of HsNot11_181-496
Depositing lab: Elisa Izaurralde. Depositing organization: Max Planck Institute for Developmental Biology.
Backbone
  Vector backbone: Unknown
  Vector type: Bacterial Expression
Growth in bacteria
  Bacterial resistance: Ampicillin, 100 μg/mL
  Growth temperature: 37°C
  Growth strain: DH5alpha
  Copy number: Low Copy
Gene/Insert
  Gene/Insert name: HsNot11_181-496 (alt name: C2ORF29)
  Species: H. sapiens (human)
  Entrez Gene: CNOT11 (a.k.a. C2orf29, C40)
  Cloning method: Unknown
Terms and licenses: Academic/Nonprofit Terms; Industry Terms: Not Available to Industry
Depositor comments: ORF extracted from NCBI:NM_017546.4 Plasmids from this collection were made available to the research community and donated after the lab closed. Please note that the sequence provided by the depositing laboratory may be theoretical/predicted or based on Sanger sequencing results. There may be discrepancies between sequencing results obtained by Addgene and the depositor sequence. If an Addgene verified sequence is not available, please contact before placing your order to request that our lab fully sequence the plasmid.
How to cite: pnEA-NpH-HsNot11_181-496_W was a gift from Elisa Izaurralde (Addgene plasmid # 147822 ; http://n2t.net/addgene:147822 ; RRID:Addgene_147822)
